>Addgene plasmid #58918 | pCMV HA hRB delta CDK + S807 | addgene partial sequence | sequence record 93223 | CMV-F 5'-CGCAAATGGGCGGTAGGCGTG-3'
GAACCGTCAGATCGCCTGGAGACGCCATCCACGCTGTTTTGACCTCCATAGAAGACACCGGGACCGATCC
AGCCTCCGGACTCTAGAGGATCCGGTACTAGAGGAACTGAAAAACCAGAAAGTTAACTGGTAAGTTTAGT
CTTTTTGTCTTTTATTTCAGGTCCCGGATCCGGTGGTGGTGCAAATCAAAGAACTGCTCCTCAGTGGATG
TTGCCTTTACTTCTAGGCCTGTACGGAAGTGTTACTTCTGCTCTAAAAGCTGCGGAATTGTACCCGCGGG
CCCACCATGTACCCATACGATGTTCCAGATTACGCTCTTATGGCCATGGAGGCCCGAATTCGGTCGACCC
CGCCCAAAGCCCCCCGAAAAACGGCCGCCACCGCCGCCGCTGCCGCCGCGGAACCCCCGGCACCGCCGCC
GCCGCCCCCTCCTGAGGAGGACCCAGAGCAGGACAGCGGCCCGGAGGACCTGCCTCTCGTCAGGCTTGAG
TTTGAAGAAACAGAAGAACCTGATTTTACTGCATTATGTCAGAAATTAAAGATACCAGATCATGTCAGAG
AGAGAGCTTGGTTAACTTGGGAGAAAGTTTCATCTGTGGATGGAGTATTGGGAGGTTATATTCAAAAGAA
AAAGGAACTGTGGGGAATCTGTATCTTTATTGCAGCAGTTGACCTAGATGAGATGTCGTTCACTTTTACT
GAGCTACAGAAAAACATAGAAATCA
