>Addgene plasmid #58918 | pCMV HA hRB delta CDK + S807 | addgene partial sequence | sequence record 93662 | hRb-F4 5'-ttgacacaacccagcagttc-3'
AAAGTTTCTTGGATCACATTTTTATTAGCTAAAGGGGAAGTATTACAAATGGAAGATGATCTGGTGATTT
CATTTCAGTTAATGCTATGTGTCCTTGACTATTTTATTAAACTCGCACCTCCCATGTTGCTCAAAGAACC
ATATAAAACAGCTGTTATACCCATTAATGGTGCACCTCGAGCACCCAGGCGAGGTCAGAACAGGAGTGCA
CGGATAGCAAAACAACTAGAAAATGATACAAGAATTATTGAAGTTCTCTGTAAAGAACATGAATGTAATA
TAGATGAGGTGAAAAATGTTTATTTCAAAAATTTTATACCTTTTATGAATTCTCTTGGACTTGTAACATC
TAATGGACTTCCAGAGGTTGAAAATCTTTCTAAACGATACGAAGAAATTTATCTTAAAAATAAAGATCTA
GATGCAAGATTATTTTTGGATCATGATAAAACTCTTCAGACTGATTCTATAGACAGTTTTGAAACACAGA
GAGCACCACGAAAAAGTAACCTTGATGAAGAGGTGAATGTAATTCCTCCACACGCTCCAGTTAGGACTGT
TATGAACACTATCCAACAATTAATGATGATTTTAAATTCAGCAAGTGATCAACCTTCAGAAAATCTGATT
TCCTATTTTAACAACTGCACAGTGAATCCAAAAGAAAGTATACTGAAAAGAGTGAAGGATATAGGATACA
TCTTTAAAGAGAAATTTGCTAAAGCTGTGGGACAGGGTTGTGTCGAAATTGGATCACAGCGATACAAACT
TGGAGTTCGCTTGTATTACCGAGTAATGGAATCCATGCTTAAATCAGAAGAAGAACGATTATCCATTCAA
