>Addgene plasmid #58918 | pCMV HA hRB delta CDK + S807 | addgene partial sequence | sequence record 93664 | hRb-F2 5'-gtgcgctcttgaggttgtaa-3'
TCTTGATTCTGGAACAGATTTGTCTTTCCCATGGATTCTGAATGTGCTTAATTTAAAAGCCTTTGATTTT
TACAAAGTGATCGAAAGTTTTATCAAAGCAGAAGGCAACTTGACAAGAGAAATGATAAAACATTTAGAAC
GATGTGAACATCGAATCATGGAATCCCTTGCATGGCTCTCAGATTCACCTTTATTTGATCTTATTAAACA
ATCAAAGGACCGAGAAGGACCAACTGATCACCTTGAATCTGCTTGTCCTCTTAATCTTCCTCTCCAGAAT
AATCACACTGCAGCAGATATGTATCTTGCTCCTGTAAGAGCTCCAAAGAAAAAAGGTTCAACTACGCGTG
TAAATTCTACTGCAAATGCAGAGACACAAGCAACCTCAGCCTTCCAGACCCAGAAGCCATTGAAATCTAC
CTCTCTTTCACTGTTTTATAAAAAAGTGTATCGGCTAGCCTATCTCCGGCTAAATACACTTTGTGAACGC
CTTCTGTCTGAGCACCCAGAATTAGAACATATCATCTGGACCCTTTTCCAGCACACCCTGCAGAATGAGT
ATGAACTCATGAGAGACAGGCATTTGGACCAAATTATGATGTGTTCCATGTATGGCATATGCAAAGTGAA
GAATATAGACCTTAAATTCAAAATCATTGTAACAGCATACAAGGATCTTCCTCATGCTGTTCAGGAGACA
TTCAAACGTGTTTTGATCAAAGAAGAGGAGTATGATTCTATTATAGTATTCTATAACTCGGTCTTCATGC
AGAGACTGAAAACAAATATTTTGCAGTATGCTTCCACCAGGCCCCCTACCTTGGCACCAATACCTCACAT
TCCTCGAGCCC
