>Addgene plasmid #58918 | pCMV HA hRB delta CDK + S807 | addgene partial sequence | sequence record 94631 | EBV-rev 5'-GTGGTTTGTCCAAACTCATC-3'
ACCTCATTTCTCTTCCTTGTTTGAGGTATCCATGCTATCATTCATTTTCTGCTTTTGCATTCGTGTTCGA
GTAGAAGTCATTTCTGCCAGTTTCTGCTGAAATTTGGACTCTCCTGGGAGATGTTTACTTCCATCTGCTT
CATCTGATCCTTCAATATCAAAGCGTAGTTTTTTCAGTGGTTTAGGAGGGTTGCTTCCTTCAGCACTTCT
TTTGAGCACACGGTCGCTGTTACATACCATCTGATTTATTTTCTGGAACTTCTCAGAAGTCCCGAATGAT
TCACCAATTGATACTAAGATTCTTGATCTTGGAGCCATTTTTGTTGGTGCTGGCAGACCTTCTGAAATTT
TATATGGAGCCTTCAGGGGTGAAATATAGATGTTCCCTCCAGGAATCCGTAAGGGTGCACTAGGAAACTT
GTAAGGGGCTCGAGGAATGTGAGGTATTGGTGCCAAGGTAGGGGGCCTGGTGGAAGCATACTGCAAAATA
TTTGTTTTCAGTCTCTGCATGAAGACCGAGTTATAGAATACTATAATAGAATCATACTCCTCTTCTTTGA
TCAAAACACGTTTGAATGTCTCCTGAACAGCATGAGGAAGATCCTTGTATGCTGTTACAATGATTTTGAA
TTTAAGGTCTATATTCTTCACTTTGCATATGCCATACATGGAACACATCATAATTTGGTCCAAATGCCTG
TCTCTCATGAGTTCATACTCATTCTGCAGGGTGTGCTGGAAAAGGGTCCAGATGATATGTTCTAATTCTG
GGTGCTCAGACAGA
