[The description below was written by a language model from this plasmid's Addgene catalogue record.]
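Description:
pCMV HA hRB delta CDK + S807 is a mammalian expression plasmid built on the pCMV backbone (Clontech) that carries a mutant form of the human retinoblastoma tumor suppressor gene, RB1. It is maintained in bacteria as a high-copy plasmid under ampicillin selection. The record does not describe the origin of replication, the polyadenylation signal or any mammalian selection marker, and no feature table is provided, so details of the backbone beyond these fields cannot be stated.

The insert, about 2.8 kb, encodes Rb with an HA epitope tag at its N terminus, transcribed from the strong constitutive CMV promoter for expression in transfected mammalian cells. The HA tag allows the exogenous protein to be detected or immunoprecipitated separately from endogenous Rb. The coding sequence is based on a "delta CDK" allele in which the fifteen serine and threonine cyclin-dependent kinase acceptor sites listed by the depositor (T5, S239, S249, T252, T356, T373, S608, S612, S780, S788, S795, S807, S811, T821 and T826) were changed to alanine, making the protein non-phosphorylatable by Cdks. In this version serine 807 has been restored, leaving a single available Cdk acceptor site.

The design yields an Rb protein that can be phosphorylated by Cdks only at S807, so the consequences of that one modification can be studied in isolation. This fits the associated work on mono-phosphorylation of Rb by cyclin D. The record does not state the cloning method.
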