Addgene plasmid #58918: pCMV HA hRB delta CDK + S807
Purpose: mammalian expression of human Rb with all Ser/Thr Cdk acceptor sites removed and S807 restored
Depositing lab: Steven Dowdy. Depositing organization: University of California, San Diego (UCSD). Publication: Cyclin D activates the Rb tumor suppressor by mono-phosphorylation. Narasimha AM, Kaulich M, Shapiro GS, Choi YJ, Sicinski P, Dowdy SF. Elife. 2014 May 29:e02872. doi: 10.7554/eLife.02872. PubMed 24876129.
Backbone
  Vector backbone: pCMV
  Backbone manufacturer: Clontech
  Vector type: Mammalian Expression
Growth in bacteria
  Bacterial resistance: Ampicillin, 100 μg/mL
  Growth temperature: 37°C
  Growth strain: DH5alpha
  Copy number: High Copy
Gene/Insert
  Gene/Insert name: Rb (alt name: retinoblastoma tumor suppressor protein)
  Species: H. sapiens (human)
  Insert size (bp): 2787
  Mutation: delta CDK* with S807 restored
  Entrez Gene: RB1 (a.k.a. OSRC, PPP1R130, RB, p105-Rb, p110-RB1, pRb, pp110)
  Promoter: CMV
  Tag / fusion protein: HA (N terminal on insert)
  Cloning method: Unknown
  Sequencing primers: 5′ CMV-F; 3′ EBV-rev
Terms and licenses: Academic/Nonprofit Terms; Industry Terms: Not Available to Industry
Depositor comments: *CDK mutations (all changed to Ala): T5, S239, S249, T252, T356, T373, S608, S612, S780, S788, S795, S807, S811, T821, T826
How to cite: pCMV HA hRB delta CDK + S807 was a gift from Steven Dowdy (Addgene plasmid # 58918 ; http://n2t.net/addgene:58918 ; RRID:Addgene_58918)
